>Addgene plasmid #65211 | GFP-ESR1 | addgene full sequence | sequence record 422716 | Addgene NGS Result
TAATAGTAATCAATTACGGGGTCATTAGTTCATAGCCCATATATGGAGTTCCGCGTTACATAACTTACGG
TAAATGGCCCGCCTGGCTGACCGCCCAACGACCCCCGCCCATTGACGTCAATAATGACGTATGTTCCCAT
AGTAACGCCAATAGGGACTTTCCATTGACGTCAATGGGTGGAGTATTTACGGTAAACTGCCCACTTGGCA
GTACATCAAGTGTATCATATGCCAAGTACGCCCCCTATTGACGTCAATGACGGTAAATGGCCCGCCTGGC
ATTATGCCCAGTACATGACCTTATGGGACTTTCCTACTTGGCAGTACATCTACGTATTAGTCATCGCTAT
TACCATGGTGATGCGGTTTTGGCAGTACATCAATGGGCGTGGATAGCGGTTTGACTCACGGGGATTTCCA
AGTCTCCACCCCATTGACGTCAATGGGAGTTTGTTTTGGCACCAAAATCAACGGGACTTTCCAAAATGTC
GTAACAACTCCGCCCCATTGACGCAAATGGGCGGTAGGCGTGTACGGTGGGAGGTCTATATAAGCAGAGC
TGGTTTAGTGAACCGTCAGATCCGCTAGCGCTACCGGTCGCCACCATGGTGAGCAAGGGCGCCGAGCTGT
TCACCGGCATCGTGCCCATCCTGATCGAGCTGAATGGCGATGTGAATGGCCACAAGTTCAGCGTGAGCGG
CGAGGGCGAGGGCGATGCCACCTACGGCAAGCTGACCCTGAAGTTCATCTGCACCACCGGCAAGCTGCCT
GTGCCCTGGCCCACCCTGGTGACCACCCTGAGCTACGGCGTGCAGTGCTTCTCACGCTACCCCGATCACA
TGAAGCAGCACGACTTCTTCAAGAGCGCCATGCCTGAGGGCTACATCCAGGAGCGCACCATCTTCTTCGA
GGATGACGGCAACTACAAGTCGCGCGCCGAGGTGAAGTTCGAGGGCGATACCCTGGTGAATCGCATCGAG
CTGACCGGCACCGATTTCAAGGAGGATGGCAACATCCTGGGCAATAAGATGGAGTACAACTACAACGCCC
ACAATGTGTACATCATGACCGACAAGGCCAAGAATGGCATCAAGGTGAACTTCAAGATCCGCCACAACAT
CGAGGATGGCAGCGTGCAGCTGGCCGACCACTACCAGCAGAATACCCCCATCGGCGATGGCCCTGTGCTG
CTGCCCGATAACCACTACCTGTCCACCCAGAGCGCCCTGTCCAAGGACCCCAACGAGAAGCGCGATCACA
TGATCTACTTCGGCTTCGTGACCGCCGCCGCCATCACCCACGGCATGGATGAGCTGTACAAGTCCGGACT
CAGATCTCGAGCC
[1785 nt withheld, positions 1344-3128]
GGATCCACCGGATCTAGATAACTGATCATAATCAGCCATACCACATTTGTAGAGGTTTTACTTGCTTTAA
AAAACCTCCCACACCTCCCCCTGAACCTGAAACATAAAATGAATGCAATTGTTGTTGTTAACTTGTTTAT
TGCAGCTTATAATGGTTACAAATAAAGCAATAGCATCACAAATTTCACAAATAAAGCATTTTTTTCACTG
CATTCTAGTTGTGGTTTGTCCAAACTCATCAATGTATCTTAACGCGTAAATTGTAAGCGTTAATATTTTG
TTAAAATTCGCGTTAAATTTTTGTTAAATCAGCTCATTTTTTAACCAATAGGCCGAAATCGGCAAAATCC
CTTATAAATCAAAAGAATAGACCGAGATAGGGT
[37 nt withheld, positions 3512-3548]
AAAGAACGTGGACTCCAACGTCAAAGG
[49 nt withheld, positions 3576-3624]
T
[91 nt withheld, positions 3626-3716]
G
[124 nt withheld, positions 3718-3841]
CAGGTGGCACTTTTCGGGGAAATGTGCGCGGAACCCCTATTTGTTTATTTTTCTAAATACATTCAAATAT
GTATCCGCTCATGAGACAATAACCCTGATAAATGCTTCAATAATATTGAAAAAGGAAGAGTCCTGAGGCG
GAAAGAACCAGCTGTGGAATGTGTGTCAGTTAGGGTGTGGAAAGTCCCCAGGCTCCCCAGCAGGCAGAAG
TATGCAAAGCATGCATCTCAATTAGTCAGCAACCAGGTGTGGAAAGTCCCCAGGCTCCCCAGCAGGCAGA
AGTATGCAAAGCATGCATCTCAATTAGTCAGCAACCATAGTCCCGCCCCTAACTCCGCCCATCCCGCCCC
TAACTCCGCCCAGTTCCGCCCATTCTCCGCCCCATGGCTGACTAATTTTTTTTATTTATGCAGAGGCCGA
GGCCGCCTCGGCCTCTGAGCTATTCCAGAAGTAGTGAGGAGGCTTTTTTGGAGGCCTAGGCTTTTGCAAA
GATCGATCAAGAGACAGGATGAGGATCGTTTCGCATGATTGAACAAGATGGATTGCACGCAGGTTCTCCG
GCCGCTTGGGTGGAGAGGCTATTCGGCTATGACTGGGCACAACAGACAATCGGCTGCTCTGATGCCGCCG
TGTTCCGGCTGTCAGCGCAGGGGCGCCCGGTTCTTTTTGTCAAGACCGACCTGTCCGGTGCCCTGAATGA
ACTGCAAGACGAGGCAGCGCGGCTATCGTGGCTGGCCACGACGGGCGTTCCTTGCGCAGCTGTGCTCGAC
GTTGTCACTGAAGCGGGAAGGGACTGGCTGCTATTGGGCGAAGTGCCGGGGCAGGATCTCCTGTCATCTC
ACCTTGCTCCTGCCGAGAAAGTATCCATCATGGCTGATGCAATGCGGCGGCTGCATACGCTTGATCCGGC
TACCTGCCCATTCGACCACCAAGCGAAACATCGCATCGAGCGAGCACGTACTCGGATGGAAGCCGGTCTT
GTCGATCAGGATGATCTGGACGAAGAGCATCAGGGGCTCGCGCCAGCCGAACTGTTCGCCAGGCTCAAGG
CGAGCATGCCCGACGGCGAGGATCTCGTCGTGACCCATGGCGATGCCTGCTTGCCGAATATCATGGTGGA
AAATGGCCGCTTTTCTGGATTCATCGACTGTGGCCGGCTGGGTGTGGCGGACCGCTATCAGGACATAGCG
TTGGCTACCCGTGATATTGCTGAAGAGCTTGGCGGCGAATGGGCTGACCGCTTCCTCGTGCTTTACGGTA
TCGCCGCTCCCGATTCGCAGCGCATCGCCTTCTATCGCCTTCTTGACGAGTTCTTCTGAGCGGGACTCTG
GGGTTCGAAATGACCGACCAAGCGACGCCCAACCTGCCATCACGAGATTTCGATTCCACCGCCGCCTTCT
ATGAAAGGTTGGGCTTCGGAATCGTTTTCCGGGACGCCGGCTGGATGATCCTCCAGCGCGGGGATCTCAT
GCTGGAGTTCTTCGCCCACCCTAGGGGGAGGCTAACTGAAACACGGAAGGAGACAATACCGGAAGGAACC
CGCGCTATGACGGCAATAAAAAGACAGAATAAAACGCACGGTGTTGGGTCGTTTGTTCATAAACGCGGGG
TTCGGTCCCAGGGCTGGCACTCTGTCGATACCCCACCGAGACCCCATTGGGGCCAATACGCCCGCGTTTC
TTCCTTTTCCCCACCCCACCCCCCAAGTTCGGGTGAAGGCCCAGGGCTCGCAGCCAACGTCGGGGCGGCA
GGCCCTGCCATAGCCTCAGGTTACTCATATATACTTTAGATTGATTTAAAACTTCATTTTTAATTTAAAA
GGATCTAGGTGAAGATCCTTTTTGATAATCTCATGACCAAAATCCCTTAACGTGAGTTTTCGTTCCACTG
AGCGTCAGACCCCGTAGAAAAGATCAAAGGATCTTCTTGAGATCCTTTTTTTCTGCGCGTAATCTGCTGC
TTGCAAACAAAAAAACCACCGCTACCAGCGGTGGTTTGTTTGCCGGATCAAGAGCTACCAACTCTTTTTC
CGAAGGTAACTGGCTTCAGCAGAGCGCAGATACCAAATACTGTTCTTCTAGTGTAGCCGTAGTTAGGCCA
CCACTTCAAGAACTCTGTAGCACCGCCTACATACCTCGCTCTGCTAATCCTGTTACCAGTGGCTGCTGCC
AGTGGCGATAAGTCGTGTCTTACCGGGTTGGACTCAAGACGATAGTTACCGGATAAGGCGCAGCGGTCGG
GCTGAACGGGGGGTTCGTGCACACAGCCCAGCTTGGAGCGAACGACCTACACCGAACTGAGATACCTACA
GCGTGAGCTATGAGAAAGCGCCACGCTTCCCGAAGGGAGAAAGGCGGACAGGTATCCGGTAAGCGGCAGG
GTCGGAACAGGAGAGCGCACGAGGGAGCTTCCAGGGGGAAACGCCTGGTATCTTTATAGTCCTGTCGGGT
TTCGCCACCTCTGACTTGAGCGTCGATTTTTGTGATGCTCGTCAGGGGGGCGGAGCCTATGGAAAAACGC
CAGCAACGCGGCCTTTTTACGGTTCCTGGCCTTTTGCTGGCCTTTTGCTCACATGTTCTTTCCTGCGTTA
TCCCCTGATTCTGTGGATAACCGTATTACCGCCATGCATTAGTTAT
Features (pLannotate 1.2.2; 15 found; start..end, strand, type, name):
     54..357     +  enhancer       CMV enhancer: human cytomegalovirus immediate early enhancer
    358..561     +  promoter       CMV promoter: human cytomegalovirus (CMV) immediate early promoter
    606..1322    +  CDS            AcGFP1: AcGFP1 is a basic (constitutively fluorescent) green fluorescent protein, derived from Aequorea coerulescens.
   1323..1342    +  misc_feature   MCS (fragment): multiple cloning site
   1344..3128    +  CDS            ESR1 (sequence withheld): ESR1_HUMAN - Also known as ESR, NR3A1. Experimental evidence at protein level: Swiss-Prot protein existence level 1. [Isoform 3]: Involved in activation of NOS3 and endothelial nitric oxide production (PubMed:21937726). Isoforms lacking one or several functional domains are thought to modulate transcriptional activity by competitive ligand or DNA binding and/or heterodimerization with the full-length receptor (PubMed:10970861). Binds to ERE and inhibits isoform 1 (PubMed:10970861). From Homo sapiens (Human).
   3151..3235    +  CDS            large T antigen (fragment): large T antigen from SV40 (simian virus 40)
   3258..3379    +  polyA_signal   SV40 poly(A) signal: SV40 polyadenylation signal
   3413..3841    -  rep_origin     f1 ori (sequence partly withheld): f1 bacteriophage origin of replication; arrow indicates direction of (+) strand synthesis
   3868..3972    +  promoter       AmpR promoter: bla
   3974..4331    +  promoter       SV40 promoter: SV40 enhancer and early promoter
   4366..5160    +  CDS            NeoR/KanR: aminoglycoside phosphotransferase from Tn5; aph(3')-II (or nptII); confers resistance to neomycin, kanamycin, and G418 (Geneticin®)
   5181..5333    +  CDS            ble (fragment): BLE_KLEPN - Experimental evidence at protein level: Swiss-Prot protein existence level 1. Binding protein with a strong affinity to the bleomycin family of antibiotics. Binds to CL990; an antimitotic-antibiotic compound. From Klebsiella pneumoniae.
   5392..5439    +  polyA_signal   HSV TK poly(A) signal: herpes simplex virus thymidine kinase polyadenylation signal (Cole and Stacy, 1985)
   5530..5546    -  polyA_signal   bGH poly(A) signal (fragment): bovine growth hormone polyadenylation signal
   5768..6356    +  rep_origin     ori: high-copy-number ColE1/pMB1/pBR322/pUC origin of replication
