[The description below was written by a language model from this plasmid's Addgene catalogue record and pLannotate feature annotations shown in this document.]
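Description:
GFP-ESR1 is a mammalian expression plasmid built on the Clontech pAcGFP1-C1 backbone and carrying the human estrogen receptor alpha gene (ESR1, also known as NR3A1) fused to a green fluorescent protein. Transcription is driven by the human cytomegalovirus immediate-early enhancer and promoter. The open reading frame begins with AcGFP1, a constitutively fluorescent protein derived from Aequorea coerulescens, continues through a short remnant of the multiple cloning site, and runs into the ESR1 coding sequence, which was inserted between XhoI and BamHI sites. The receptor therefore carries AcGFP1 at its N terminus. An SV40 polyadenylation signal terminates the transcript. The catalogue lists the insert as about 1.6 kb and the plasmid as about 6.3 kb, whereas the sequenced record is 6,477 nt with an annotated ESR1 coding region of roughly 1.8 kb, consistent with the stated full-length receptor.

The plasmid is propagated in E. coli through a high-copy ColE1/pUC-type origin. A single Tn5 aminoglycoside phosphotransferase gene (NeoR/KanR) serves both hosts. A bacterial bla-type promoter directs its expression for kanamycin selection, and the adjacent SV40 enhancer/early promoter, paired with an HSV TK polyadenylation signal, directs its expression in mammalian cells for G418 selection of stable lines. An f1 origin is also present, allowing single-stranded DNA production. The short large T antigen, ble and bGH poly(A) annotations are only fragments, probably incidental matches to backbone sequence rather than functional elements. The record gives the purpose simply as mammalian expression of full-length human ESR1. The fluorescent fusion would allow the receptor to be visualised in transfected cells.
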