Addgene plasmid #65211: GFP-ESR1
Purpose: Full length mammalian expression vector for hESR1
Depositing lab: Ratna Vadlamudi. Depositing organization: University of Texas Health Science Center at San Antonio.
Backbone
  Vector backbone: pAcGFP1-C1
  Backbone manufacturer: Clontech
  Backbone size w/o insert (bp): 4700
  Total vector size (bp): 6300
  Vector type: Mammalian Expression
  Selectable markers: Neomycin (select with G418)
Growth in bacteria
  Bacterial resistance: Kanamycin, 50 μg/mL
  Growth temperature: 37°C
  Growth strain: DH5alpha
  Copy number: Unknown
Gene/Insert
  Gene/Insert name: esr1
  Species: H. sapiens (human)
  Insert size (bp): 1600
  Entrez Gene: ESR1 (a.k.a. ER, ESR, ESRA, ESTRR, Era, NR3A1)
  Promoter: CMV
  Tag / fusion protein: AcGFP (N terminal on backbone)
  Cloning method: Restriction Enzyme; 5′ cloning site XhoI (unknown if destroyed); 3′ cloning site BamHI (unknown if destroyed)
  Sequencing primers: 5′ sREACh-F (gaccccaacgagaagcgcg); 3′ SV40pA-R
Terms and licenses: Academic/Nonprofit Terms; Industry Terms: Not Available to Industry
How to cite: GFP-ESR1 was a gift from Ratna Vadlamudi (Addgene plasmid # 65211 ; http://n2t.net/addgene:65211 ; RRID:Addgene_65211)
