>Addgene plasmid #65211 | GFP-ESR1 | addgene partial sequence | sequence record 113820 | SV40pA-R 5'-GAAATTTGTGATGCTATTGC-3'
TTGCATTCATTTTATGTTTCAGGTTCAGGGGGAGGTGTGGGAGGTTTTTTAAAGCAAGTAAAACCTCTAC
AAATGTGGTATGGCTGATTATGATCAGTTATCTAGATCCGGTGGATCC
[651 nt withheld, positions 119-769]
