>Addgene plasmid #65211 | GFP-ESR1 | addgene partial sequence | sequence record 113822 | sREACh-F 5'-gaccccaacgagaagcgcg-3'
CATGGATGAGCTGTACAAGTCCGGACTCAGATCTCGAGCC
[690 nt withheld, positions 41-730]
